>Addgene plasmid #21367 | GFP-WT (AF41) | addgene full sequence | sequence record 396913 | Addgene NGS Result
TTGAGATCCTTTTTTTCTGCGCGTAATCTGCTGCTTGCAAACAAAAAAACCACCGCTACCAGCGGTGGTT
TGTTTGCCGGATCAAGAGCTACCAACTCTTTTTCCGAAGGTAACTGGCTTCAGCAGAGCGCAGATACCAA
ATACTGTTCTTCTAGTGTAGCCGTAGTTAGGCCACCACTTCAAGAACTCTGTAGCACCGCCTACATACCT
CGCTCTGCTAATCCTGTTACCAGTGGCTGCTGCCAGTGGCGATAAGTCGTGTCTTACCGGGTTGGACTCA
AGACGATAGTTACCGGATAAGGCGCAGCGGTCGGGCTGAACGGGGGGTTCGTGCACACAGCCCAGCTTGG
AGCGAACGACCTACACCGAACTGAGATACCTACAGCGTGAGCTATGAGAAAGCGCCACGCTTCCCGAAGG
GAGAAAGGCGGACAGGTATCCGGTAAGCGGCAGGGTCGGAACAGGAGAGCGCACGAGGGAGCTTCCAGGG
GGAAACGCCTGGTATCTTTATAGTCCTGTCGGGTTTCGCCACCTCTGACTTGAGCGTCGATTTTTGTGAT
GCTCGTCAGGGGGGCGGAGCCTATGGAAAAACGCCAGCAACGCGGCCTTTTTACGGTTCCTGGCCTTTTG
CTGGCCTTTTGCTCACATGGCTCGACAGATCGATCTGGCCAAAAAGGCCGGACCGGATCTTCAATATTGG
CCATTAGCCATATTATTCATTGGTTATATAGCATAAATCAATATTGGCTATTGGCCATTGCATACGTTGT
ATCTATATCATAATATGTACATTTATATTGGCTCATGTCCAATATGACCGCCATGTTGGCATTGATTATT
GACTAGTTATTAATAGTAATCAATTACGGGGTCATTAGTTCATAGCCCATATATGGAGTTCCGCGTTACA
TAACTTACGGTAAATGGCCCGCCTGGCTGACCGCCCAACGACCCCCGCCCATTGACGTCAATAATGACGT
ATGTTCCCATAGTAACGCCAATAGGGACTTTCCATTGACGTCAATGGGTGGAGTATTTACGGTAAACTGC
CCACTTGGCAGTACATCAAGTGTATCATATGCCAAGTCCGCCCCCTATTGACGTCAATGACGGTAAATGG
CCCGCCTGGCATTATGCCCAGTACATGACCTTACGGGACTTTCCTACTTGGCAGTACATCTACGTATTAG
TCATCGCTATTACCATGGTGATGCGGTTTTGGCAGTACACCAATGGGCGTGGATAGCGGTTTGACTCACG
GGGATTTCCAAGTCTCCACCCCATTGACGTCAATGGGAGTTTGTTTTGGCACCAAAATCAACGGGACTTT
CCAAAATGTCGTAATAACCCCGCCCCGTTGACGCAAATGGGCGGTAGGCGTGTACGGTGGGAGGTCTATA
TAAGCAGAGCTCGTTTAGTGAACCGTCAGATCACTAGAAGCTTTATTGCGGTAGTTTATCACAGTTAAAT
TGCTAACGCAGTCAGTGCTTCTGACACAACAGTCTCGAACTTAAGCTGCAGAAGTTGGTCGTGAGGCACT
GGGCAGGTAAGTATCAAGGTTACAAGACAGGTTTAAGGAGACCAATAGAAACTGGGCTTGTCGAGACAGA
GAAGACTCTTGCGTTTCTGATAGGCACCTATTGGTCTTACTGACATCCACTTTGCCTTTCTCTCCACAGG
TGTCCACTCCCAGTTCAATTACAGCTCTTAAGGCTAGAGTACTTAATACGACTCACTATAGGCTAGTCTG
GATCGATCCTGAGAACTTCAGGGTGAGTTTGGGGACCCTTGATTGTTCTTTCTTTTTCGCTATTGTAAAA
TTCATGTTATATGGAGGGGGCAAAGTTTTCAGGGTGTTGTTTAGAATGGGAAGATGTCCCTTGTATCACC
ATGGACCCTCATGATAATTTTGTTTCTTTCACTTTCTACTCTGTTGACAACCATTGTCTCCTCTTATTTT
CTTTTCATTTTCTGTAACTTTTTCGTTAAACTTTAGCTTGCATTTGTAACGAATTTTTAAATTCACTTTT
GTTTATTTGTCAGATTGTAAGTACTTTCTCTAATCACTTTTTTTTCAAGGCAATCAGGGTATATTATATT
GTACTTCAGCACAGTTTTAGAGAACAATTGTTATAATTAAATGATAAGGTAGAATATTTCTGCATATAAA
TTCTGGCTGGCGTGGAAATATTCTTATTGGTAGAAACAACTACATCCTGGTCATCATCCTGCCTTTCTCT
TTATGGTTACAATGATATACACTGTTTGAGATGAGGATAAAATACTCTGAGTCCAAACCGGGCCCCTCTG
CTAACCATGTTCATGCCTTCTTCTTTTTCCTACAGCTCCTGGGCAACGTGCTGGTTATTGTGCTGTCTCA
TCATTTTGGCAAAGAATTCGCGGCCGCGTCGACAGCGTCCGAGCGGGCGGCCGAGCTCCCGGAGCGGCCT
GGCCCCGAGCCCCGAGCGGGCGTCGCTCAGCAGCAGGTCGCGGCCGCAGCCCCATCCAGCCCCGCGCCCG
CCATGCCGTCCGCGGGCCCCGCCTGAGCTGCGGCCTCCGCGCGCGGGCGGGCCTGGGGACGGCGGGGCCA
TGCGCGCGCTGCCCTAACGATGCCGCCCGCCGCGCCCGCCCGCCTGGCGCTGGCCCTGGGCCTGGGCCTG
TGGCTCGGGGCGCTGGCGGGGGGCCCCGGCATGGTGAGCAAGGGCGAGGAGCTGTTCACCGGGGTGGTGC
CCATCCTGGTCGAGCTGGACGGCGACGTAAACGGCCACAAGTTCAGCGTGTCCGGCGAGGGCGAGGGCGA
TGCCACCTACGGCAAGCTGACCCTGAAGTTCATCTGCACCACCGGCAAGCTGCCCGTGCCCTGGCCCACC
CTCGTGACCACCCTGACCTACGGCGTGCAGTGCTTCAGCCGCTACCCCGACCACATGAAGCAGCACGACT
TCTTCAAGTCCGCCATGCCCGAAGGCTACGTCCAGGAGCGCACCATCTTCTTCAAGGACGACGGCAACTA
CAAGACCCGCGCCGAGGTGAAGTTCGAGGGCGACACCCTGGTGAACCGCATCGAGCTGAAGGGCATCGAC
TTCAAGGAGGACGGCAACATCCTGGGGCACAAGCTGGAGTACAACTACAACAGCCACAACGTCTATATCA
TGGCCGACAAGCAGAAGAACGGCATCAAGGTGAACTTCAAGATCCGCCACAACATCGAGGACGGCAGCGT
GCAGCTCGCCGACCACTACCAGCAGAACACCCCCATCGGCGACGGCCCCGTGCTGCTGCCCGACAACCAC
TACCTGAGCACCCAGTCCGCCCTGAGCAAAGACCCCAACGAGAAGCGCGATCACATGGTCCTGCTGGAGT
TCGTGACCGCCGCCGGGATCACTCTCGGCATGGACGAGCTGTACAAGTACTCAGATCCCGGGCGCGGCTG
CGGGCCCTGCGAGCCCCCCTGCCTCTGCGGCCCAGCGCCCGGCGCCGCCTGCCGCGTCAACTGCTCGGGC
CGCGGGCTGCGGACGCTCGGTCCCGCGCTGCGCATCCCCGCGGACGCCACAGCGCTAGACGTCTCCCACA
ACCTGCTCCGGGCGCTGGACGTTGGGCTCCTGGCGAACCTCTCGGCGCTGGCAGAGCTGGATATAAGCAA
CAACAAGATTTCTACGTTAGAAGAAGGAATATTTGCTAATTTATTTAATTTAAGTGAAATAAACCTGAGT
GGGAACCCGTTTGAGTGTGACTGTGGCCTGGCGTGGCTGCCGCGATGGGCGGAGGAGCAGCAGGTGCGGG
TGGTGCAGCCCGAGGCAGCCACGTGTGCTGGGCCTGGCTCCCTGGCTGGCCAGCCTCTGCTTGGCATCCC
CTTGCTGGACAGTGGCTGTGGTGAGGAGTATGTCGCCTGCCTCCCTGACAACAGCTCAGGCACCGTGGCA
GCAGTGTCCTTTTCAGCTGCCCACGAAGGCCTGCTTCAGCCAGAGGCCTGCAGCGCCTTCTGCTTCTCCA
CCGGCCAGGGCCTCGCAGCCCTCTCGGAGCAGGGCTGGTGCCTGTGTGGGGCGGCCCAGCCCTCCAGTGC
CTCCTTTGCCTGCCTGTCCCTCTGCTCCGGCCCCCCGCCACCTCCTGCCCCCACCTGTAGGGGCCCCACC
CTCCTCCAGCACGTCTTCCCTGCCTCCCCAGGGGCCACCCTGGTGGGGCCCCACGGACCTCTGGCCTCTG
GCCAGCTAGCAGCCTTCCACATCGCTGCCCCGCTCCCTGTCACTGCCACACGCTGGGACTTCGGAGACGG
CTCCGCCGAGGTGGATGCCGCTGGGCCGGCTGCCTCGCATCGCTATGTGCTGCCTGGGCGCTATCACGTG
ACGGCCGTGCTGGCCCTGGGGGCCGGCTCAGCCCTGCTGGGGACAGACGTGCAGGTGGAAGCGGCACCTG
CCGCCCTGGAGCTCGTGTGCCCGTCCTCGGTGCAGAGTGACGAGAGCCTTGACCTCAGCATCCAGAACCG
CGGTGGTTCAGGCCTGGAGGCCGCCTACAGCATCGTGGCCCTGGGCGAGGAGCCGGCCCGAGCGGTGCAC
CCGCTCTGCCCCTCGGACACGGAGATCTTCCCTGGCAACGGGCACTGCTACCGCCTGGTGGTGGAGAAGG
CGGCCTGGCTGCAGGCGCAGGAGCAGTGTCAGGCCTGGGCCGGGGCCGCCCTGGCAATGGTGGACAGTCC
CGCCGTGCAGCGCTTCCTGGTCTCTCGGGTCACCAGGAGCCTAGACGTGTGGATCGGCTTCTCGACTGTG
CAGGGGGTGGAGGTGGGCCCAGCGCCGCAGGGCGAGGCCTTCAGCCTGGAGAGCTGCCAGAACTGGCTGC
CCGGGGAGCCACACCCAGCCACAGCCGAGCACTGCGTCCGGCTCGGGCCCACCGGGTGGTGTAACACCGA
CCTGTGCTCAGCGCCGCACAGCTACGTCTGCGAGCTGCAGCCCGGAGGCCCAGTGCAGGATGCCGAGAAC
CTCCTCGTGGGAGCGCCCAGTGGGGACCTGCAGGGACCCCTGACGCCTCTGGCACAGCAGGACGGCCTCT
CAGCCCCGCACGAGCCCGTGGAGGTCATGGTATTCCCGGGCCTGCGTCTGAGCCGTGAAGCCTTCCTCAC
CACGGCCGAATTTGGGACCCAGGAGCTCCGGCGGCCCGCCCAGCTGCGGCTGCAGGTGTACCGGCTCCTC
AGCACAGCAGGGACCCCGGAGAACGGCAGCGAGCCTGAGAGCAGGTCCCCGGACAACAGGACCCAGCTGG
CCCCCGCGTGCATGCCAGGGGGACGCTGGTGCCCTGGAGCCAACATCTGCTTGCCGCTGGACGCCTCCTG
CCACCCCCAGGCCTGCGCCAATGGCTGCACGTCAGGGCCAGGGCTACCCGGGGCCCCCTATGCGCTATGG
AGAGAGTTCCTCTTCTCCGTTCCCGCGGGGCCCCCCGCGCAGTACTCGGTCACCCTCCACGGCCAGGATG
TCCTCATGCTCCCTGGTGACCTCGTTGGCTTGCAGCACGACGCTGGCCCTGGCGCCCTCCTGCACTGCTC
GCCGGCTCCCGGCCACCCTGGTCCCCAGGCCCCGTACCTCTCCGCCAACGCCTCGTCATGGCTGCCCCAC
TTGCCAGCCCAGCTGGAGGGCACTTGGGCCTGCCCTGCCTGTGCCCTGCGGCTGCTTGCAGCCACGGAAC
AGCTCACCGTGCTGCTGGGCTTGAGGCCCAACCCTGGACTGCGGCTGCCTGGGCGCTATGAGGTCCGGGC
AGAGGTGGGCAATGGCGTGTCCAGGCACAACCTCTCCTGCAGCTTTGACGTGGTCTCCCCAGTGGCTGGG
CTGCGGGTCATCTACCCTGCCCCCCGCGACGGCCGCCTCTACGTGCCCACCAACGGCTCAGCCTTGGTGC
TCCAGGTGGACTCTGGTGCCAACGCCACGGCCACGGCTCGCTGGCCTGGGGGCAGTGTCAGCGCCCGCTT
TGAGAATGTCTGCCCTGCCCTGGTGGCCACCTTCGTGCCCGGCTGCCCCTGGGAGACCAACGATACCCTG
TTCTCAGTGGTAGCACTGCCGTGGCTCAGTGAGGGGGAGCACGTGGTGGACGTGGTGGTGGAAAACAGCG
CCAGCCGGGCCAACCTCAGCCTGCGGGTGACGGCGGAGGAGCCCATCTGTGGCCTCCGCGCCACGCCCAG
CCCCGAGGCCCGTGTACTGCAGGGAGTCCTAGTGAGGTACAGCCCCGTGGTGGAGGCCGGCTCGGACATG
GTCTTCCGGTGGACCATCAACGACAAGCAGTCCCTGACCTTCCAGAACGTGGTCTTCAATGTCATTTATC
AGAGCGCGGCGGTCTTCAAGCTCTCACTGACGGCCCCCAACCACGTGAGCAACGTCACCGTGAACTACAA
CGTAACCGTGGAGCGGATGAACAGGATGCAGGGTCTGCAGGTCTCCACAGTGCCGGCCGTGCTGTCCCCC
AATGCCACGCTGGCACTGACGGCGGGCGTGCTGGTGGACTCGGCCGTGGAGGTGGCCTTCCTGTGGACCT
TTGGGGATGGGGAGCAGGCCCTCCACCAGTTCCAGCCTCCGTACAACGAGTCCTTCCCGGTTCCAGACCC
CTCGGTGGCCCAGGTGCTGGTGGAGCACAATGTCATGCACACCTACGCTGCCCCAGGTGAGTACCTCCTG
ACCGTGCTGGCATCTAATGCCTTCGAGAACCTGACGCAGCAGGTGCCTGTGAGCGTGCGCGCCTCCCTGC
CCTCCGTGGCTGTGGGTGTGAGTGACGGCGTCCTGGTGGCCGGCCGGCCCGTCACCTTCTACCCGCACCC
GCTGCCCTCGCCTGGGGGTGTTCTTTACACGTGGGACTTCGGGGACGGCTCCCCTGTCCTGACCCAGAGC
CAGCCGGCTGCCAACCACACCTATGCCTCGAGGGGCACCTACCACGTGCGCCTGGAGGTCAACAACACGG
TGAGCGGTGCGGCGGCCCAGGCGGATGTGCGCGTCTTTGAGGAGCTCCGCGGACTCAGCGTGGACATGAG
CCTGGCCGTGGAGCAGGGCGCCCCCGTGGTGGTCAGCGCCGCGGTGCAGACGGGCGACAACATCACGTGG
ACCTTCGACATGGGGGACGGCACCGTGCTGTCGGGCCCGGAGGCAACAGTGGAGCATGTGTACCTGCGGG
CACAGAACTGCACAGTGACCGTGGGTGCGGCCAGCCCCGCCGGCCACCTGGCCCGGAGCCTGCACGTGCT
GGTCTTCGTCCTGGAGGTGCTGCGCGTTGAACCCGCCGCCTGCATCCCCACGCAGCCTGACGCGCGGCTC
ACGGCCTACGTCACCGGGAACCCGGCCCACTACCTCTTCGACTGGACCTTCGGGGATGGCTCCTCCAACA
CGACCGTGCGGGGGTGCCCGACGGTGACACACAACTTCACGCGGAGCGGCACGTTCCCCCTGGCGCTGGT
GCTGTCCAGCCGCGTGAACAGGGCGCATTACTTCACCAGCATCTGCGTGGAGCCAGAGGTGGGCAACGTC
ACCCTGCAGCCAGAGAGGCAGTTTGTGCAGCTCGGGGACGAGGCCTGGCTGGTGGCATGTGCCTGGCCCC
CGTTCCCCTACCGCTACACCTGGGACTTTGGCACCGAGGAAGCCGCCCCCACCCGTGCCAGGGGCCCTGA
GGTGACGTTCATCTACCGAGACCCAGGCTCCTATCTTGTGACAGTCACCGCGTCCAACAACATCTCTGCT
GCCAATGACTCAGCCCTGGTGGAGGTGCAGGAGCCCGTGCTGGTCACCAGCATCAAGGTCAATGGCTCCC
TTGGGCTGGAGCTGCAGCAGCCGTACCTGTTCTCTGCTGTGGGCCGTGGGCGCCCCGCCAGCTACCTGTG
GGATCTGGGGGACGGTGGGTGGCTCGAGGGTCCGGAGGTCACCCACGCTTACAACAGCACAGGTGACTTC
ACCGTTAGGGTGGCCGGCTGGAATGAGGTGAGCCGCAGCGAGGCCTGGCTCAATGTGACGGTGAAGCGGC
GCGTGCGGGGGCTCGTCGTCAATGCAAGCCGCACGGTGGTGCCCCTGAATGGGAGCGTGAGCTTCAGCAC
GTCGCTGGAGGCCGGCAGTGATGTGCGCTATTCCTGGGTGCTCTGTGACCGCTGCACGCCCATCCCTGGG
GGTCCTACCATCTCTTACACCTTCCGCTCCGTGGGCACCTTCAATATCATCGTCACGGCTGAGAACGAGG
TGGGCTCCGCCCAGGACAGCATCTTCGTCTATGTCCTGCAGCTCATAGAGGGGCTGCAGGTGGTGGGCGG
TGGCCGCTACTTCCCCACCAACCACACGGTACAGCTGCAGGCCGTGGTTAGGGATGGCACCAACGTCTCC
TACAGCTGGACTGCCTGGAGGGACAGGGGCCCGGCCCTGGCCGGCAGCGGCAAAGGCTTCTCGCTCACCG
TGCTCGAGGCCGGCACCTACCATGTGCAGCTGCGGGCCACCAACATGCTGGGCAGCGCCTGGGCCGACTG
CACCATGGACTTCGTGGAGCCTGTGGGGTGGCTGATGGTGGCCGCCTCCCCGAACCCAGCTGCCGTCAAC
ACAAGCGTCACCCTCAGTGCCGAGCTGGCTGGTGGCAGTGGTGTCGTATACACTTGGTCCTTGGAGGAGG
GGCTGAGCTGGGAGACCTCCGAGCCATTTACCACCCATAGCTTCCCCACACCCGGCCTGCACTTGGTCAC
CATGACGGCAGGGAACCCGCTGGGCTCAGCCAACGCCACCGTGGAAGTGGATGTGCAGGTGCCTGTGAGT
GGCCTCAGCATCAGGGCCAGCGAGCCCGGAGGCAGCTTCGTGGCGGCCGGGTCCTCTGTGCCCTTTTGGG
GGCAGCTGGCCACGGGCACCAATGTGAGCTGGTGCTGGGCTGTGCCCGGCGGCAGCAGCAAGCGTGGCCC
TCATGTCACCATGGTCTTCCCGGATGCTGGCACCTTCTCCATCCGGCTCAATGCCTCCAACGCAGTCAGC
TGGGTCTCAGCCACGTACAACCTCACGGCGGAGGAGCCCATCGTGGGCCTGGTGCTGTGGGCCAGCAGCA
AGGTGGTGGCGCCCGGGCAGCTGGTCCATTTTCAGATCCTGCTGGCTGCCGGCTCAGCTGTCACCTTCCG
CCTGCAGGTCGGCGGGGCCAACCCCGAGGTGCTCCCCGGGCCCCGTTTCTCCCACAGCTTCCCCCGCGTC
GGAGACCACGTGGTGAGCGTGCGGGGCAAAAACCACGTGAGCTGGGCCCAGGCGCAGGTGCGCATCGTGG
TGCTGGAGGCCGTGAGTGGGCTGCAGGTGCCCAACTGCTGCGAGCCTGGCATCGCCACGGGCACTGAGAG
GAACTTCACAGCCCGCGTGCAGCGCGGCTCTCGGGTCGCCTACGCCTGGTACTTCTCGCTGCAGAAGGTC
CAGGGCGACTCGCTGGTCATCCTGTCGGGCCGCGACGTCACCTACACGCCCGTGGCCGCGGGGCTGTTGG
AGATCCAGGTGCGCGCCTTCAACGCCCTGGGCAGTGAGAACCGCACGCTGGTGCTGGAGGTTCAGGACGC
CGTCCAGTATGTGGCCCTGCAGAGCGGCCCCTGCTTCACCAACCGCTCGGCGCAGTTTGAGGCCGCCACC
AGCCCCAGCCCCCGGCGTGTGGCCTACCACTGGGACTTTGGGGATGGGTCGCCAGGGCAGGACACAGATG
AGCCCAGGGCCGAGCACTCCTACCTGAGGCCTGGGGACTACCGCGTGCAGGTGAACGCCTCCAACCTGGT
GAGCTTCTTCGTGGCGCAGGCCACGGTGACCGTCCAGGTGCTGGCCTGCCGGGAGCCGGAGGTGGACGTG
GTCCTGCCCCTGCAGGTGCTGATGCGGCGATCACAGCGCAACTACTTGGAGGCCCACGTTGACCTGCGCG
ACTGCGTCACCTACCAGACTGAGTACCGCTGGGAGGTGTATCGCACCGCCAGCTGCCAGCGGCCGGGGCG
CCCAGCGCGTGTGGCCCTGCCCGGCGTGGACGTGAGCCGGCCTCGGCTGGTGCTGCCGCGGCTGGCGCTG
CCTGTGGGGCACTACTGCTTTGTGTTTGTCGTGTCATTTGGGGACACGCCACTGACACAGAGCATCCAGG
CCAATGTGACGGTGGCCCCCGAGCGCCTGGTGCCCATCATTGAGGGTGGCTCATACCGCGTGTGGTCAGA
CACACGGGACCTGGTGCTGGATGGGAGCGAGTCCTACGACCCCAACCTGGAGGACGGCGACCAGACGCCG
CTCAGTTTCCACTGGGCCTGTGTGGCTTCGACACAGAGGGAGGCTGGCGGGTGTGCGCTGAACTTTGGGC
CCCGCGGGAGCAGCACGGTCACCATTCCACGGGAGCGGCTGGCGGCTGGCGTGGAGTACACCTTCAGCCT
GACCGTGTGGAAGGCCGGCCGCAAGGAGGAGGCCACCAACCAGACGGTGCTGATCCGGAGTGGCCGGGTG
CCCATTGTGTCCTTGGAGTGTGTGTCCTGCAAGGCACAGGCCGTGTACGAAGTGAGCCGCAGCTCCTACG
TGTACTTGGAGGGCCGCTGCCTCAATTGCAGCAGCGGCTCCAAGCGAGGGCGGTGGGCTGCACGTACGTT
CAGCAACAAGACGCTGGTGCTGGATGAGACCACCACATCCACGGGCAGTGCAGGCATGCGACTGGTGCTG
CGGCGGGGCGTGCTGCGGGACGGCGAGGGATACACCTTCACGCTCACGGTGCTGGGCCGCTCTGGCGAGG
AGGAGGGCTGCGCCTCCATCCGCCTGTCCCCCAACCGCCCGCCGCTGGGGGGCTCTTGCCGCCTCTTCCC
ACTGGGCGCTGTGCACGCCCTCACCACCAAGGTGCACTTCGAATGCACGGGCTGGCATGACGCGGAGGAT
GCTGGCGCCCCGCTGGTGTACGCCCTGCTGCTGCGGCGCTGTCGCCAGGGCCACTGCGAGGAGTTCTGTG
TCTACAAGGGCAGCCTCTCCAGCTACGGAGCCGTGCTGCCCCCGGGTTTCAGGCCACACTTCGAGGTGGG
CCTGGCCGTGGTGGTGCAGGACCAGCTGGGAGCCGCTGTGGTCGCCCTCAACAGGTCTTTGGCCATCACC
CTCCCAGAGCCCAACGGCAGCGCAACGGGGCTCACAGTCTGGCTGCACGGGCTCACCGCTAGTGTGCTCC
CAGGGCTGCTGCGGCAGGCCGATCCCCAGCACGTCATCGAGTACTCGTTGGCCCTGGTCACCGTGCTGAA
CGAGTACGAGCGGGCCCTGGACGTGGCGGCAGAGCCCAAGCACGAGCGGCAGCACCGAGCCCAGATACGC
AAGAACATCACGGAGACTCTGGTGTCCCTGAGGGTCCACACTGTGGATGACATCCAGCAGATCGCTGCTG
CGCTGGCCCAGTGCATGGGGCCCAGCAGGGAGCTCGTATGCCGCTCGTGCCTGAAGCAGACGCTGCACAA
GCTGGAGGCCATGATGCTCATCCTGCAGGCAGAGACCACCGCGGGCACCGTGACGCCCACCGCCATCGGA
GACAGCATCCTCAACATCACAGGAGACCTCATCCACCTGGCCAGCTCGGACGTGCGGGCACCACAGCCCT
CAGAGCTGGGAGCCGAGTCACCATCTCGGATGGTGGCGTCCCAGGCCTACAACCTGACCTCTGCCCTCAT
GCGCATCCTCATGCGCTCCCGCGTGCTCAACGAGGAGCCCCTGACGCTGGCGGGCGAGGAGATCGTGGCC
CAGGGCAAGCGCTCGGACCCGCGGAGCCTGCTGTGCTATGGCGGCGCCCCAGGGCCTGGCTGCCACTTCT
CCATCCCCGAGGCTTTCAGCGGGGCCCTGGCCAACCTCAGTGACGTGGTGCAGCTCATCTTTCTGGTGGA
CTCCAATCCCTTTCCCTTTGGCTATATCAGCAACTACACCGTCTCCACCAAGGTGGCCTCGATGGCATTC
CAGACACAGGCCGGCGCCCAGATCCCCATCGAGCGGCTGGCCTCAGAGCGCGCCATCACCGTGAAGGTGC
CCAACAACTCGGACTGGGCTGCCCGGGGCCACCGCAGCTCCGCCAACTCCGCCAACTCCGTTGTGGTCCA
GCCCCAGGCCTCCGTCGGTGCTGTGGTCACCCTGGACAGCAGCAACCCTGCGGCCGGGCTGCATCTGCAG
CTCAACTATACGCTGCTGGACGGCCACTACCTGTCTGAGGAACCTGAGCCCTACCTGGCAGTCTACCTAC
ACTCGGAGCCCCGGCCCAATGAGCACAACTGCTCGGCTAGCAGGAGGATCCGCCCAGAGTCACTCCAGGG
TGCTGACCACCGGCCCTACACCTTCTTCATTTCCCCGGGGAGCAGAGACCCAGCGGGGAGTTACCATCTG
AACCTCTCCAGCCACTTCCGCTGGTCGGCGCTGCAGGTGTCCGTGGGCCTGTACACGTCCCTGTGCCAGT
ACTTCAGCGAGGAGGACATGGTGTGGCGGACAGAGGGGCTGCTGCCCCTGGAGGAGACCTCGCCCCGCCA
GGCCGTCTGCCTCACCCGCCACCTCACCGCCTTCGGCGCCAGCCTCTTCGTGCCCCCAAGCCATGTCCGC
TTTGTGTTTCCTGAGCCGACAGCGGATGTAAACTACATCGTCATGCTGACATGTGCTGTGTGCCTGGTGA
CCTACATGGTCATGGCCGCCATCCTGCACAAGCTGGACCAGTTGGATGCCAGCCGGGGCCGCGCCATCCC
TTTCTGTGGGCAGCGGGGCCGCTTCAAGTACGAGATCCTCGTCAAGACAGGCTGGGGCCGGGGCTCAGGT
ACCACGGCCCACGTGGGCATCATGCTGTATGGGGTGGACAGCCGGAGCGGCCACCGGCACCTGGACGGCG
ACAGAGCCTTCCACCGCAACAGCCTGGACATCTTCCGGATCGCCACCCCGCACAGCCTGGGTAGCGTGTG
GAAGATCCGAGTGTGGCACGACAACAAAGGGCTCAGCCCTGCCTGGTTCCTGCAGCACGTCATCGTCAGG
GACCTGCAGACGGCACGCAGCGCCTTCTTCCTGGTCAATGACTGGCTTTCGGTGGAGACGGAGGCCAACG
GGGGCCTGGTGGAGAAGGAGGTGCTGGCCGCGAGCGACGCAGCCCTTTTGCGCTTCCGGCGCCTGCTGGT
GGCTGAGCTGCAGCGTGGCTTCTTTGACAAGCACATCTGGCTCTCCATATGGGACCGGCCGCCTCGTAGC
CGTTTCACTCGCATCCAGAGGGCCACCTGCTGCGTTCTCCTCATCTGCCTCTTCCTGGGCGCCAACGCCG
TGTGGTACGGGGCTGTTGGCGACTCTGCCTACAGCACGGGGCATGTGTCCAGGCTGAGCCCGCTGAGCGT
CGACACAGTCGCTGTTGGCCTGGTGTCCAGCGTGGTTGTCTATCCCGTCTACCTGGCCATCCTTTTTCTC
TTCCGGATGTCCCGGAGCAAGGTGGCTGGGAGCCCGAGCCCCACACCTGCCGGGCAGCAGGTGCTGGACA
TCGACAGCTGCCTGGACTCGTCCGTGCTGGACAGCTCCTTCCTCACGTTCTCAGGCCTCCACGCTGAGGC
CTTTGTTGGACAGATGAAGAGTGACTTGTTTCTGGATGATTCTAAGAGTCTGGTGTGCTGGCCCTCCGGC
GAGGGAACGCTCAGTTGGCCGGACCTGCTCAGTGACCCGTCCATTGTGGGTAGCAATCTGCGGCAGCTGG
CACGGGGCCAGGCGGGCCATGGGCTGGGCCCAGAGGAGGACGGCTTCTCCCTGGCCAGCCCCTACTCGCC
TGCCAAATCCTTCTCAGCATCAGATGAAGACCTGATCCAGCAGGTCCTTGCCGAGGGGGTCAGCAGCCCA
GCCCCTACCCAAGACACCCACATGGAAACGGACCTGCTCAGCAGCCTGTCCAGCACTCCTGGGGAGAAGA
CAGAGACGCTGGCGCTGCAGAGGCTGGGGGAGCTGGGGCCACCCAGCCCAGGCCTGAACTGGGAACAGCC
CCAGGCAGCGAGGCTGTCCAGGACAGGACTGGTGGAGGGTCTGCGGAAGCGCCTGCTGCCGGCCTGGTGT
GCCTCCCTGGCCCACGGGCTCAGCCTGCTCCTGGTGGCTGTGGCTGTGGCTGTCTCAGGGTGGGTGGGTG
CGAGCTTCCCCCCGGGCGTGAGTGTTGCGTGGCTCCTGTCCAGCAGCGCCAGCTTCCTGGCCTCATTCCT
CGGCTGGGAGCCACTGAAGGTCTTGCTGGAAGCCCTGTACTTCTCACTGGTGGCCAAGCGGCTGCACCCG
GATGAAGATGACACCCTGGTAGAGAGCCCGGCTGTGACGCCTGTGAGCGCACGTGTGCCCCGCGTACGGC
CACCCCACGGCTTTGCACTCTTCCTGGCCAAGGAAGAAGCCCGCAAGGTCAAGAGGCTACATGGCATGCT
GCGGAGCCTCCTGGTGTACATGCTTTTTCTGCTGGTGACCCTGCTGGCCAGCTATGGGGATGCCTCATGC
CATGGGCACGCCTACCGTCTGCAAAGCGCCATCAAGCAGGAGCTGCACAGCCGGGCCTTCCTGGCCATCA
CGCGGTCTGAGGAGCTCTGGCCATGGATGGCCCACGTGCTGCTGCCCTACGTCCACGGGAACCAGTCCAG
CCCAGAGCTGGGGCCCCCACGGCTGCGGCAGGTGCGGCTGCAGGAAGCACTCTACCCAGACCCTCCCGGC
CCCAGGGTCCACACGTGCTCGGCCGCAGGAGGCTTCAGCACCAGCGATTACGACGTTGGCTGGGAGAGTC
CTCACAATGGCTCGGGGACGTGGGCCTATTCAGCGCCGGATCTGCTGGGGGCATGGTCCTGGGGCTCCTG
TGCCGTGTATGACAGCGGGGGCTACGTGCAGGAGCTGGGCCTGAGCCTGGAGGAGAGCCGCGACCGGCTG
CGCTTCCTGCAGCTGCACAACTGGCTGGACAACAGGAGCCGCGCTGTGTTCCTGGAGCTCACGCGCTACA
GCCCGGCCGTGGGGCTGCACGCCGCCGTCACGCTGCGCCTCGAGTTCCCGGCGGCCGGCCGCGCCCTGGC
CGCCCTCAGCGTCCGCCCCTTTGCGCTGCGCCGCCTCAGCGCGGGCCTCTCGCTGCCTCTGCTCACCTCG
GTGTGCCTGCTGCTGTTCGCCGTGCACTTCGCCGTGGCCGAGGCCCGTACTTGGCACAGGGAAGGGCGCT
GGCGCGTGCTGCGGCTCGGAGCCTGGGCGCGGTGGCTGCTGGTGGCGCTGACGGCGGCCACGGCACTGGT
ACGCCTCGCCCAGCTGGGTGCCGCTGACCGCCAGTGGACCCGTTTCGTGCGCGGCCGCCCGCGCCGCTTC
ACTAGCTTCGACCAGGTGGCGCAGCTGAGCTCCGCAGCCCGTGGCCTGGCGGCCTCGCTGCTCTTCCTGC
TTTTGGTCAAGGCTGCCCAGCAGCTACGCTTCGTGCGCCAGTGGTCCGTCTTTGGCAAGACATTATGCCG
AGCTCTGCCAGAGCTCCTGGGGGTCACCTTGGGCCTGGTGGTGCTCGGGGTAGCCTACGCCCAGCTGGCC
ATCCTGCTCGTGTCTTCCTGTGTGGACTCCCTCTGGAGCGTGGCCCAGGCCCTGTTGGTGCTGTGCCCTG
GGACTGGGCTCTCTACCCTGTGTCCTGCCGAGTCCTGGCACCTGTCACCCCTGCTGTGTGTGGGGCTCTG
GGCACTGCGGCTGTGGGGCGCCCTACGGCTGGGGGCTGTTATTCTCCGCTGGCGCTACCACGCCTTGCGT
GGAGAGCTGTACCGGCCGGCCTGGGAGCCCCAGGACTACGAGATGGTGGAGTTGTTCCTGCGCAGGCTGC
GCCTCTGGATGGGCCTCAGCAAGGTCAAGGAGTTCCGCCACAAAGTCCGCTTTGAAGGGATGGAGCCGCT
GCCCTCTCGCTCCTCCAGGGGCTCCAAGGTATCCCCGGATGTGCCCCCACCCAGCGCTGGCTCCGATGCC
TCGCACCCCTCCACCTCCTCCAGCCAGCTGGATGGGCTGAGCGTGAGCCTGGGCCGGCTGGGGACAAGGT
GTGAGCCTGAGCCCTCCCGCCTCCAAGCCGTGTTCGAGGCCCTGCTCACCCAGTTTGACCGACTCAACCA
GGCCACAGAGGACGTCTACCAGCTGGAGCAGCAGCTGCACAGCCTGCAAGGCCGCAGGAGCAGCCGGGCG
CCCGCCGGATCTTCCCGTGGCCCATCCCCGGGCCTGCGGCCAGCACTGCCCAGCCGCCTTGCCCGGGCCA
GTCGGGGTGTGGACCTGGCCACTGGCCCCAGCAGGACACCCCTTCGGGCCAAGAACAAGGTCCACCCCAG
CAGCACTGACTACAAGGACGACGATGACAAGTGATCAGGTAGCTTATCGATACCGTCGACCCGGGCGGCC
GCCGCTTCGAGCAGACATGATAAGATACATTGATGAGTTTGGACAAACCACAACTAGAATGCAGTGAAAA
AAATGCTTTATTTGTGAAATTTGTGATGCTATTGCTTTATTTGTAACCATTATAAGCTGCAATAAACAAG
TTAACAACAACAATTGCATTCATTTTATGTTTCAGGTTCAGGGGGAGATGTGGGAGGTTTTTTAAAGCAA
GTAAAACCTCTACAAATGTGGTAAAATCGATAAGGATCAATTGCCTTTTTTTTTAATTTTTATTTTATTT
TATTTTTGAGATGGCCAGATCCGGGCTGGCGTAATAGCGAAGAGGCCCGCACCGATCGCCCTTCCCAACA
GTTGCGCAGCCTGAATGGCGAATGG
[124 nt withheld, positions 16686-16809]
C
[91 nt withheld, positions 16811-16901]
A
[49 nt withheld, positions 16903-16951]
CCTTTGACGTTGGAGTCCACGTTCTTT
[37 nt withheld, positions 16979-17015]
ACCCTATCTCGGTCTATTCTTTTGATTTATAAGGGATTTTGCCGATTTCGGCCTATTGGTTAAAAAATGA
GCTGATTTAACAAAAATTTAACGCGAATTTTAACAAAATATTAACGCTTACAATTTCCTGATGCGGTATT
TTCTCCTTACGCATCTGTGCGGTATTTCACACCGCATATGGTGCACTCTCAGTACAATCTGCTCTGATGC
CGCATAGTTAAGCCAGCCCCGACACCCGCCAACACCCGCTGACGCGCCCTGACGGGCTTGTCTGCTCCCG
GCATCCGCTTACAGACAAGCTGTGACCGTCTCCGGGAGCTGCATGTGTCAGAGGTTTTCACCGTCATCAC
CGAAACGCGCGAGACGAAAGGGCCTCGTGATACGCCTATTTTTATAGGTTAATGTCATGATAATAATGGT
TTCTTAGACGTCAGGTGGCACTTTTCGGGGAAATGTGCGCGGAACCCCTATTTGTTTATTTTTCTAAATA
CATTCAAATATGTATCCGCTCATGAGACAATAACCCTGATAAATGCTTCAATAATATTGAAAAAGGAAGA
GTATGAGTATTCAACATTTCCGTGTCGCCCTTATTCCCTTTTTTGCGGCATTTTGCCTTCCTGTTTTTGC
TCACCCAGAAACGCTGGTGAAAGTAAAAGATGCTGAAGATCAGTTGGGTGCACGAGTGGGTTACATCGAA
CTGGATCTCAACAGCGGTAAGATCCTTGAGAGTTTTCGCCCCGAAGAACGTTTTCCAATGATGAGCACTT
TTAAAGTTCTGCTATGTGGCGCGGTATTATCCCGTATTGACGCCGGGCAAGAGCAACTCGGTCGCCGCAT
ACACTATTCTCAGAATGACTTGGTTGAGTACTCACCAGTCACAGAAAAGCATCTTACGGATGGCATGACA
GTAAGAGAATTATGCAGTGCTGCCATAACCATGAGTGATAACACTGCGGCCAACTTACTTCTGACAACGA
TCGGAGGACCGAAGGAGCTAACCGCTTTTTTGCACAACATGGGGGATCATGTAACTCGCCTTGATCGTTG
GGAACCGGAGCTGAATGAAGCCATACCAAACGACGAGCGTGACACCACGATGCCTGTAGCAATGGCAACA
ACGTTGCGCAAACTATTAACTGGCGAACTACTTACTCTAGCTTCCCGGCAACAATTAATAGACTGGATGG
AGGCGGATAAAGTTGCAGGACCACTTCTGCGCTCGGCCCTTCCGGCTGGCTGGTTTATTGCTGATAAATC
TGGAGCCGGTGAGCGTGGGTCTCGCGGTATCATTGCAGCACTGGGGCCAGATGGTAAGCCCTCCCGTATC
GTAGTTATCTACACGACGGGGAGTCAGGCAACTATGGATGAACGAAATAGACAGATCGCTGAGATAGGTG
CCTCACTGATTAAGCATTGGTAACTGTCAGACCAAGTTTACTCATATATACTTTAGATTGATTTAAAACT
TCATTTTTAATTTAAAAGGATCTAGGTGAAGATCCTTTTTGATAATCTCATGACCAAAATCCCTTAACGT
GAGTTTTCGTTCCACTGAGCGTCAGACCCCGTAGAAAAGATCAAAGGATCTTC
Features (pLannotate 1.2.2; 18 found; start..end, strand, type, name):
      1..589     +  rep_origin     ori: high-copy-number ColE1/pMB1/pBR322/pUC origin of replication
    830..1207    +  enhancer       CMV enhancer: human cytomegalovirus immediate early enhancer
   1209..1408    +  promoter       CMV promoter: human cytomegalovirus (CMV) immediate early promoter
   1547..1679    +  intron         chimeric intron: chimera between introns from human β-globin and immunoglobulin heavy chain genes
   1724..1742    +  promoter       T7 promoter: promoter for bacteriophage T7 RNA polymerase
   1773..2345    +  intron         β-globin intron: intron from rabbit β-globin gene
   2691..3407    +  CDS            EGFP: EGFP is a basic (constitutively fluorescent) green fluorescent protein published in 1996, derived from Aequorea victoria. It is reported to be a rapidly-maturing weak dimer with moderate acid sensitivity.
   3417..16247   +  CDS            PKD1: PKD1_HUMAN - Experimental evidence at protein level: Swiss-Prot protein existence level 1. Component of a heteromeric calcium-permeable ion channel formed by PKD1 and PKD2 that is activated by interaction between PKD1 and a Wnt family member, such as WNT3A and WNT9B (PubMed:27214281). Both PKD1 and PKD2 are required for channel activity (PubMed:27214281). Involved in renal tubulogenesis (PubMed:12482949). Involved in fluid- flow mechanosensation by the primary cilium in renal epithelium (By similarity). Acts as a regulator of cilium length, together with PKD2 (By similarity). The dynamic contr
  16251..16271   +  CDS            FLAG (fragment): FLAG® epitope tag, followed by an enterokinase cleavage site
  16281..16301   +  misc_feature   MCS (fragment): pBluescript multiple cloning site
  16331..16452   -  polyA_signal   SV40 poly(A) signal: SV40 polyadenylation signal
  16475..16543   -  CDS            large T antigen (fragment): large T antigen from SV40 (simian virus 40)
  16615..16682   +  CDS            lacZα (fragment): LacZα fragment of β-galactosidase; lacZ fragment
  16686..17114   +  rep_origin     f1 ori (sequence partly withheld): f1 bacteriophage origin of replication; arrow indicates direction of (+) strand synthesis
  17142..17241   -  misc_feature   bom (fragment): basis of mobility region from pBR322
  17343..17378   -  CDS            rop (fragment): Rop protein, which maintains plasmids at low copy number; rop
  17473..17577   +  promoter       AmpR promoter: bla
  17578..18438   +  CDS            AmpR: β-lactamase; bla; confers resistance to ampicillin, carbenicillin, and related antibiotics
