[The description below was written by a language model from this plasmid's Addgene catalogue record and pLannotate feature annotations shown in this document.]
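Description:
GFP-WT (AF41) is a mammalian expression plasmid built on a modified Promega pCI backbone that carries the full-length human PKD1 cDNA, encoding polycystin-1, the protein mutated in autosomal dominant polycystic kidney disease type I. The sequenced construct is about 18.6 kb, most of it taken up by the roughly 14 kb insert. In bacteria it is maintained at high copy through a ColE1/pUC-type origin and selected with ampicillin via the β-lactamase gene. An f1 origin is also present, along with short remnants of lacZα, bom and rop that are backbone vestiges. The record lists no selectable marker for mammalian cells, so the plasmid is suited to transient transfection.

Expression is driven by the human cytomegalovirus immediate-early enhancer and promoter. This is followed by the pCI chimeric β-globin/immunoglobulin intron and a further rabbit β-globin intron, both of which generally improve processing and expression of long transcripts. A T7 promoter lies between the two introns. The open reading frame places EGFP at the N-terminal end of PKD1 and a FLAG epitope at the C-terminus, and an SV40 polyadenylation signal lies downstream. Tagging both ends allows the N- and C-terminal portions of polycystin-1 to be tracked separately by fluorescence or immunodetection. This fits the associated study of polycystin-1 cleavage, its dependence on the receptor for egg jelly domain, and its disruption by disease-associated mutations, where this plasmid serves as the wild-type reference.

Although designated wild-type, repository sequencing found six amino acid differences from the reference PKD1 sequence (A691P, M792L, S999P, N1056T, T1724A, M1976V). The depositor reports that the construct nonetheless appears functional in several assays.
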