Addgene plasmid #21367: GFP-WT (AF41)
Depositing lab: Gregory Germino. Depositing organization: Johns Hopkins University and School of Medicine. Publication: Cleavage of polycystin-1 requires the receptor for egg jelly domain and is disrupted by human autosomal-dominant polycystic kidney disease 1-associated mutations. Qian F, Boletta A, Bhunia AK, Xu H, Liu L, Ahrabi AK, Watnick TJ, Zhou F, Germino GG. Proc Natl Acad Sci U S A. 2002 Dec 24. 99(26):16981-6. 10.1073/pnas.252484899 PubMed 12482949.
Backbone
  Vector backbone: pCI (modified)
  Backbone manufacturer: Promega
  Backbone size w/o insert (bp): 4713
  Vector type: Mammalian Expression
  Selectable markers: none
Growth in bacteria
  Bacterial resistance: Ampicillin, 100 μg/mL
  Growth temperature: 37°C
  Growth strain: DH5alpha
  Growth instructions: DH5a in dYT at 37oC
  Copy number: High Copy
Gene/Insert
  Gene/Insert name: autosomal dominant polycystic kidney disease type I (alt name: PKD1 wild-type)
  Species: H. sapiens (human)
  Insert size (bp): 14000
  Mutation: wild-type sequence*
  GenBank ID: L33243
  Entrez Gene: PKD1 (a.k.a. PBP, PC1, Pc-1, TRPP1)
  Tag / fusion protein: EGFP (N terminal on insert); FLAG (C terminal on insert)
  Cloning method: Restriction Enzyme; 5′ cloning site EcoRI (not destroyed); 3′ cloning site SalI (destroyed during cloning)
  Sequencing primers: 5′ T7; 3′ n/a
Terms and licenses: Academic/Nonprofit Terms; Industry Terms: Not Available to Industry
Depositor comments: *Please note: during Addgene's quality control process, the following mutations were found in PKD1: A691P, M792L, S999P, N1056T, T1724A, M1976V. The depositor has noted that the plasmid appears to be functional using several assays but it is not the standard PKD1 sequence in the database (Genbank ID L33243).
How to cite: GFP-WT (AF41) was a gift from Gregory Germino (Addgene plasmid # 21367 ; http://n2t.net/addgene:21367 ; RRID:Addgene_21367)
