>Addgene plasmid #21367 | GFP-WT (AF41) | addgene partial sequence | sequence record 28237 | EGFP-C 5'-CATGGTCCTGCTGGAGTTCGTG-3'
ANTNGCNCGGNACNCNGGCANGTAGAGCTNCTACAAGTTACTCAGATCCCGCGGCGCGGANTGCAGGCCC
TGCGAGNNCCCCTTGCCTCTGCGGTCCCAGCGCCCGGCGCCGTTCTGNCGCGNTCAACTGCTCGGGCCGC
GGGCTGCGNACGCTCGAGTCCCGCGCTGCGCATCCCCGCGGACGCCACAGCNCTATACNTCTCCCACAAC
CTGCTCNGGNNNCTGGACNTTGGGCTCCTGGCGAACCTCTCGGCGCTGGTAGAGCTGGATATAAGCAACA
ACAATATTTCTACGTTAGAAGAAAGAATATTTGCTAATTTATTTAATTTAAGTGAAATANACCTGAGNGG
NAACCCNTTTGAGTGTGACTGTGGCCTGGCGTGGCNGCCGCTATGGNCGGAGGAGCATCANGTGCNGNTG
GTGNATCCCGAGACANCCACNTGTGCTGGGNCTGGNTCCCTGGCTGGCCAGCCNCTGCTTNANCATCNCC
TTGCTGGACANNGTNTGTGGTGAGGAAAATGTCGCCNGCCTNCNTGACAANANCNCANGNNCNNTGTCAA
TNNTGNCNTTTTCAGCTGCCCACGAAGGNNTGCTANACCANANGTTTGCNGCNCCTNCTNCTTTNCCNCN
GNTCNGATNTTCNCNACCCTTNNGNATACCGNATNTGNCTCGTNNGGNTCGGNCANCGCTGAAAAGCATN
CCTTTCTGCCNGNTCNACTNTCNNGTACCCGATNCAATTTNTTCTTNAATATANGTGNNCCGCACNCAAC
AACACATTTCGGTCCCCGANCCGGNNCCTGNTTNGNCCCCGATATGCCNACGGGAAAAAAAANTTNCACC
TGNCNCNCCNTNTNANCANNTTAATT
